Addgene plasmid #141921: TFORF2098
Purpose: Lentiviral vector for overexpressing transcription factor ORFs with unique 24-bp barcodes. Barcodes facilitate identification of transcription factors in pooled screens.
Depositing lab: Feng Zhang. Depositing organization: Broad Institute. Publication: A transcription factor atlas of directed differentiation. Joung J, Ma S, Tay T, Geiger-Schuller KR, Kirchgatterer PC, Verdine VK, Guo B, Arias-Garcia MA, Allen WE, Singh A, Kuksenko O, Abudayyeh OO, Gootenberg JS, Fu Z, Macrae RK, Buenrostro JD, Regev A, Zhang F. Cell. 2023 Jan 5;186(1):209-229.e26. doi: 10.1016/j.cell.2022.11.026. PubMed 36608654.
Backbone
  Vector backbone: pLX_TRC317
  Backbone manufacturer: Broad Institute Genetic Perturbation Platform
  Backbone size w/o insert (bp): 8264
  Vector type: Mammalian Expression, Lentiviral
  Selectable markers: Puromycin
Growth in bacteria
  Bacterial resistance: Ampicillin, 100 μg/mL
  Growth temperature: 37°C
  Growth strain: NEB Stable
  Copy number: High Copy
Gene/Insert
  Gene/Insert name: ZKSCAN1
  Species: H. sapiens (human)
  Insert size (bp): 1685
  Entrez Gene: ZKSCAN1 (a.k.a. KOX18, PHZ-37, ZNF139, ZNF36, ZSCAN33)
  Promoter: EF1a
  Cloning method: Unknown
  Sequencing primers: 5′ GGGTGGAGACTGAAGTTAGGCCAG; 3′ CACATAGCGTAAAAGGAGCAACATAG
Terms and licenses: Academic/Nonprofit Terms; Industry Terms: Not Available to Industry
Depositor comments: NM_001287054,ENST00000426572,ENST00000620510 . The transcription factor ORF portion of this plasmid was synthesized by Genewiz. Please test multiple small colonies in case of plasmid recombination. To make this collection available in a timely manner, a portion of this collection was not fully sequenced by Addgene. If an Addgene verified full plasmid sequence is not available, please contact us prior to placing an order to request the full sequence.
How to cite: TFORF2098 was a gift from Feng Zhang (Addgene plasmid # 141921 ; http://n2t.net/addgene:141921 ; RRID:Addgene_141921)
