[The description below was written by a language model from this plasmid's Addgene catalogue record and pLannotate feature annotations shown in this document.]
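Description:
TFORF2098 is a third-generation-style, self-inactivating lentiviral expression plasmid built on the pLX_TRC317 backbone and carrying the human transcription factor ZKSCAN1 (also known as KOX18, ZNF139 or ZNF36). It belongs to a barcoded transcription factor ORF collection in which each ORF is paired with a unique 24-bp barcode, so that the factor delivered to a cell can be identified by sequencing in pooled overexpression screens, such as screens for factors that drive directed differentiation. In bacteria the roughly 9.9 kb plasmid is maintained through a high-copy ColE1/pUC-type origin and ampicillin resistance. An f1 origin and remnants of a lac/lacZα cloning region with T7 and T3 promoters are also present. The depositor warns that recombination can occur during propagation, as is common for LTR-containing plasmids.

The viral genome is transcribed from an RSV promoter fused to a truncated HIV-1 5' LTR. It contains the Ψ packaging signal with a partial gag sequence, the RRE for Rev-dependent nuclear export, a cPPT/CTS element and a ΔU3 3' LTR followed by an SV40 polyadenylation signal. Two cassettes sit within this unit. An SV40 early promoter drives puromycin N-acetyltransferase for selection of transduced mammalian cells, and the strong constitutive EF-1α promoter drives the synthesized ZKSCAN1 ORF. A WPRE downstream enhances transcript expression.

The annotation matches ZKSCAN1 in two separated fragments rather than one continuous match, which may reflect the specific isoform cited by the depositor. The barcode itself is not annotated in the feature table, so its exact position is not stated. No epitope tag or reporter is recorded.
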