Features (pLannotate 1.2.2; 32 found; start..end, strand, type, name):
      5..231     +  promoter       RSV promoter: Rous sarcoma virus enhancer/promoter
    232..412     +  LTR            5' LTR (truncated): truncated 5' long terminal repeat (LTR) from HIV-1
    459..584     +  misc_feature   HIV-1 Ψ: packaging signal of human immunodeficiency virus type 1
    568..931     +  CDS            HIV-1 gag (fragment): gag protein from human immunodeficiency virus 1; gag
   1077..1310    +  misc_feature   RRE: The Rev response element (RRE) of HIV-1 allows for Rev-dependent mRNA export from the nucleus to the cytoplasm.
   1687..1713    +  CDS            Rev (fragment): human immunodeficiency virus 1 (HIV-1) Rev protein; rev; enhances nuclear export of unspliced and incompletely spliced viral mRNAs
   1720..1743    +  promoter       SV40 promoter (fragment): SV40 early promoter
   1744..1815    +  promoter       SV40 promoter (fragment): SV40 enhancer and early promoter
   1839..1974    +  rep_origin     SV40 ori: SV40 origin of replication
   2020..2616    +  CDS            PuroR (fragment): puromycin N-acetyltransferase; pac from Streptomyces; confers resistance to puromycin
   2665..2782    +  misc_feature   cPPT/CTS: central polypurine tract and central termination sequence of HIV-1
   2847..2913    +  CDS            small t antigen (fragment): SV40 (simian virus 40) small t antigen
   2920..4098    +  promoter       EF-1α promoter: strong constitutive promoter for human elongation factor EF-1α
   4115..5161    +  CDS            ZKSCAN1 (fragment): ZKSC1_HUMAN - Also known as KOX18, ZNF139, ZNF36. Experimental evidence at protein level: Swiss-Prot protein existence level 1. May be involved in transcriptional regulation. From Homo sapiens (Human).
   5633..5695    +  CDS            ZKSCAN1 (fragment): ZKSC1_HUMAN - Also known as KOX18, ZNF139, ZNF36. Experimental evidence at protein level: Swiss-Prot protein existence level 1. May be involved in transcriptional regulation. From Homo sapiens (Human).
   5711..5764    +  promoter       U6 promoter (fragment): RNA polymerase III promoter for human U6 snRNA
   5806..6394    +  misc_feature   WPRE: woodchuck hepatitis virus posttranscriptional regulatory element
   6445..6464    +  misc_feature   cPPT/CTS (fragment): central polypurine tract and central termination sequence of HIV-1
   6466..6699    +  LTR            3' LTR (ΔU3): self-inactivating 3' long terminal repeat (LTR) from HIV-1
   6777..6898    +  polyA_signal   SV40 poly(A) signal: SV40 polyadenylation signal
   6938..7073    +  rep_origin     SV40 ori: SV40 origin of replication
   7094..7112    -  promoter       T7 promoter: promoter for bacteriophage T7 RNA polymerase
   7120..7275    +  CDS            lacZα (fragment): LacZα fragment of β-galactosidase; lacZ fragment
   7280..7708    +  rep_origin     f1 ori (sequence partly withheld): f1 bacteriophage origin of replication; arrow indicates direction of (+) strand synthesis
   7761..7865    +  promoter       AmpR promoter: bla
   7866..8726    +  CDS            AmpR: β-lactamase; bla; confers resistance to ampicillin, carbenicillin, and related antibiotics
   8897..9485    +  rep_origin     ori: high-copy-number ColE1/pMB1/pBR322/pUC origin of replication
   9668..9760    +  CDS            lacI (fragment): lac repressor; lacI; The lac repressor binds to the lac operator to inhibit transcription in E. coli. This inhibition can be relieved by adding lactose or isopropyl-β-D-thiogalactopyranoside (IPTG).
   9773..9794    +  protein_bind   CAP binding site: CAP binding activates transcription in the presence of cAMP. E. coli catabolite activator protein
   9809..9839    +  promoter       lac promoter: promoter for the E. coli lac operon
   9847..9863    +  protein_bind   lac operator: The lac repressor binds to the lac operator to inhibit transcription in E. coli. This inhibition can be relieved by adding lactose or isopropyl-β-D-thiogalactopyranoside (IPTG). lac repressor encoded by lacI
   9908..9926    +  promoter       T3 promoter: promoter for bacteriophage T3 RNA polymerase
>Addgene plasmid #141921 | TFORF2098 | addgene full sequence | sequence record 415078 | Addgene NGS Result
TTAATGTAGTCTTATGCAATACTCTTGTAGTCTTGCAACATGGTAACGATGAGTTAGCAACATGCCTTAC
AAGGAGAGAAAAAGCACCGTGCATGCCGATTGGTGGAAGTAAGGTGGTACGATCGTGCCTTATTAGGAAG
GCAACAGACGGGTCTGACATGGATTGGACGAACCACTGAATTGCCGCATTGCAGAGATATTGTATTTAAG
TGCCTAGCTCGATACATAAACGGGTCTCTCTGGTTAGACCAGATCTGAGCCTGGGAGCTCTCTGGCTAAC
TAGGGAACCCACTGCTTAAGCCTCAATAAAGCTTGCCTTGAGTGCTTCAAGTAGTGTGTGCCCGTCTGTT
GTGTGACTCTGGTAACTAGAGATCCCTCAGACCCTTTTAGTCAGTGTGGAAAATCTCTAGCAGTGGCGCC
CGAACAGGGACTTGAAAGCGAAAGGGAAACCAGAGGAGCTCTCTCGACGCAGGACTCGGCTTGCTGAAGC
GCGCACGGCAAGAGGCGAGGGGCGGCGACTGGTGAGTACGCCAAAAATTTTGACTAGCGGAGGCTAGAAG
GAGAGAGATGGGTGCGAGAGCGTCAGTATTAAGCGGGGGAGAATTAGATCGCGATGGGAAAAAATTCGGT
TAAGGCCAGGGGGAAAGAAAAAATATAAATTAAAACATATAGTATGGGCAAGCAGGGAGCTAGAACGATT
CGCAGTTAATCCTGGCCTGTTAGAAACATCAGAAGGCTGTAGACAAATACTGGGACAGCTACAACCATCC
CTTCAGACAGGATCAGAAGAACTTAGATCATTATATAATACAGTAGCAACCCTCTATTGTGTGCATCAAA
GGATAGAGATAAAAGACACCAAGGAAGCTTTAGACAAGATAGAGGAAGAGCAAAACAAAAGTAAGACCAC
CGCACAGCAAGCGGCCGCTGATCTTCAGACCTGGAGGAGGAGATATGAGGGACAATTGGAGAAGTGAATT
ATATAAATATAAAGTAGTAAAAATTGAACCATTAGGAGTAGCACCCACCAAGGCAAAGAGAAGAGTGGTG
CAGAGAGAAAAAAGAGCAGTGGGAATAGGAGCTTTGTTCCTTGGGTTCTTGGGAGCAGCAGGAAGCACTA
TGGGCGCAGCGTCAATGACGCTGACGGTACAGGCCAGACAATTATTGTCTGGTATAGTGCAGCAGCAGAA
CAATTTGCTGAGGGCTATTGAGGCGCAACAGCATCTGTTGCAACTCACAGTCTGGGGCATCAAGCAGCTC
CAGGCAAGAATCCTGGCTGTGGAAAGATACCTAAAGGATCAACAGCTCCTGGGGATTTGGGGTTGCTCTG
GAAAACTCATTTGCACCACTGCTGTGCCTTGGAATGCTAGTTGGAGTAATAAATCTCTGGAACAGATTTG
GAATCACACGACCTGGATGGAGTGGGACAGAGAAATTAACAATTACACAAGCTTAATACACTCCTTAATT
GAAGAATCGCAAAACCAGCAAGAAAAGAATGAACAAGAATTATTGGAATTAGATAAATGGGCAAGTTTGT
GGAATTGGTTTAACATAACAAATTGGCTGTGGTATATAAAATTATTCATAATGATAGTAGGAGGCTTGGT
AGGTTTAAGAATAGTTTTTGCTGTACTTTCTATAGTGAATAGAGTTAGGCAGGGATATTCACCATTATCG
TTTCAGACCCACCTCCCAACCCCGAGGGGACCCATGCATTGCATCTCAATTAGTCAGCAACCAGGTGTGG
AAAGTCCCCAGGCTCCCCAGCAGGCAGAAGTATGCAAAGCATGCGTCTCAATTAGTCAGCAACCATAGTC
CCGCCCCTAACTCCGCCCATCCCGCCCCTAACTCCGCCCAGTTCCGCCCATTCTCCGCCCCATGGCTGAC
TAATTTTTTTTATTTATGCAGAGGCCGAGGCCGCCTCGGCCTCTGAGCTATTCCAGAAGTAGTGAGGAGG
CTTTTTTGGAGGCCTAGGCTTTTGCAAAAAGCTTTCTAGAGGTACCACCGGAGCTTACCATGACCGAGTA
CAAGCCCACGGTGCGCCTCGCCACCCGCGACGACGTCCCCAGGGCCGTACGCACCCTCGCCGCCGCGTTC
GCCGACTACCCCGCCACGCGCCACACCGTCGATCCGGACCGCCACATCGAGCGGGTCACCGAGCTGCAAG
AACTCTTCCTCACGCGCGTCGGGCTCGACATCGGCAAGGTGTGGGTCGCGGACGACGGCGCCGCCGTGGC
GGTCTGGACCACGCCGGAGAGCGTCGAAGCGGGGGCGGTGTTCGCCGAGATCGGCCCGCGCATGGCCGAG
TTGAGCGGTTCCCGGCTGGCCGCGCAGCAACAGATGGAAGGCCTCCTGGCGCCGCACCGGCCCAAGGAGC
CCGCGTGGTTCCTGGCCACCGTCGGCGTCTCGCCCGACCACCAGGGCAAGGGTCTGGGCAGCGCCGTCGT
GCTCCCCGGAGTGGAGGCGGCCGAGCGCGCCGGGGTGCCCGCCTTCCTGGAGACCTCCGCGCCCCGCAAC
CTCCCCTTCTACGAGCGGCTCGGCTTCACCGTCACCGCCGACGTCGAGGTGCCCGAAGGACCGCGCACCT
GGTGCATGACCCGCAAGCCCGGTGCCAGTTAACGAATTCTAGATCTTGAGACAAATGGCAGTATTCATCC
ACAATTTTAAAAGAAAAGGGGGGATTGGGGGGTACAGTGCAGGGGAAAGAATAGTAGACATAATAGCAAC
AGACATACAAACTAAAGAATTACAAAAACAAATTACAAAAATTCAAAATTTTCGGGTTTATTACAGGGAC
AGCAGAGATCCACTTTGGCGCCGGCTCGAGGCCTGCAGGTGCAAAGATGGATAAAGTTTTAAACAGAGAG
GAATCTTTGCAGCTAATGGACCTTCTAGGTCTTGAAAGGAGTGGGAATTGGCTCCGGTGCCCGTCAGTGG
GCAGAGCGCACATCGCCCACAGTCCCCGAGAAGTTGGGGGGAGGGGTCGGCAATTGAACCGGTGCCTAGA
GAAGGTGGCGCGGGGTAAACTGGGAAAGTGATGTCGTGTACTGGCTCCGCCTTTTTCCCGAGGGTGGGGG
AGAACCGTATATAAGTGCAGTAGTCGCCGTGAACGTTCTTTTTCGCAACGGGTTTGCCGCCAGAACACAG
GTAAGTGCCGTGTGTGGTTCCCGCGGGCCTGGCCTCTTTACGGGTTATGGCCCTTGCGTGCCTTGAATTA
CTTCCACCTGGCTGCAGTACGTGATTCTTGATCCCGAGCTTCGGGTTGGAAGTGGGTGGGAGAGTTCGAG
GCCTTGCGCTTAAGGAGCCCCTTCGCCTCGTGCTTGAGTTGAGGCCTGGCCTGGGCGCTGGGGCCGCCGC
GTGCGAATCTGGTGGCACCTTCGCGCCTGTCTCGCTGCTTTCGATAAGTCTCTAGCCATTTAAAATTTTT
GATGACCTGCTGCGACGCTTTTTTTCTGGCAAGATAGTCTTGTAAATGCGGGCCAAGATCTGCACACTGG
TATTTCGGTTTTTGGGGCCGCGGGCGGCGACGGGGCCCGTGCGTCCCAGCGCACATGTTCGGCGAGGCGG
GGCCTGCGAGCGCGGCCACCGAGAATCGGACGGGGGTAGTCTCAAGCTGGCCGGCCTGCTCTGGTGCCTG
GCCTCGCGCCGCCGTGTATCGCCCCGCCCTGGGCGGCAAGGCTGGCCCGGTCGGCACCAGTTGCGTGAGC
GGAAAGATGGCCGCTTCCCGGCCCTGCTGCAGGGAGCTCAAAATGGAGGACGCGGCGCTCGGGAGAGCGG
GCGGGTGAGTCACCCACACAAAGGAAAAGGGCCTTTCCGTCCTCAGCCGTCGCTTCATGTGACTCCACGG
AGTACCGGGCGCCGTCCAGGCACCTCGATTAGTTCTCGAGCTTTTGGAGTACGTCGTCTTTAGGTTGGGG
GGAGGGGTTTTATGCGATGGAGTTTCCCCACACTGAGTGGGTGGAGACTGAAGTTAGGCCAGCTTGGCAC
TTGATGTAATTCTCCTTGGAATTTGCCCTTTTTGAGTTTGGATCTTGGTTCATTCTCAAGCCTCAGACAG
TGGTTCAAAGTTTTTTTCTTCCATTTCAGGTGTCGTGAGGCTAGCACCGCCACCATGTGGGGGCAGGATT
CCACCCTACAGGACACGCCTCCTCCAGACCCAGAGATATTCCGCCAACGCTTCAGGCGCTTCTGTTACCA
GAACACTTTTGGGCCCCGAGAGGCTCTCAGTCGGCTGAAGGAACTTTGTCATCAGTGGCTGCGGCCAGAA
ATAAACACCAAGGAACAGATCCTGGAGCTTCTGGTGCTAGAGCAGTTTCTTTCCATCCTGCCCAAGGAGC
TCCAGGTCTGGCTGCAGGAATACCGCCCCGATAGTGGAGAGGAGGCCGTGACCCTTCTAGAAGACTTGGA
GCTTGATTTATCAGGACAACAGGTCCCAGGTCAAGTTCATGGACCTGAGATGCTCGCAAGGGGGATGGTG
CCTCTGGATCCAGTTCAGGAGTCCTCGAGCTTTGACCTTCATCACGAGGCCACCCAGTCCCACTTCAAAC
ATTCGTCTCGGAAACCCCGCCTCTTACAGTCACGAGCTCTTCCTGCTGCCCACATTCCTGCACCCCCTCA
TGAGGGTAGTCCCAGAGACCAGGCGATGGCATCTGCACTATTCACAGCGGATTCCCAGGCAATGGTGAAG
ATCGAGGACATGGCTGTGTCCCTCATTCTGGAGGAATGGGGATGTCAGAATCTGGCTCGGAGGAATCTCA
GTAGGGACAACAGGCAGGAGAATTATGGGAGCGCATTTCCCCAGGGTGGTGAAAACAGGAATGAGAACGA
GGAGTCAACCTCAAAGGCTGAAACCTCGGAAGATTCAGCATCACGCGGGGAGACAACAGGAAGATCCCAG
AAAGAGTTTGGAGAGAAACGTGACCAGGAGGGCAAAACAGGAGAAAGACAGCAGAAAAACCCTGAGGAGA
AAACCAGGAAAGAGAAAAGAGATTCAGGGCCAGCTATAGGAAAGGACAAAAAAACCATCACAGGAGAGAG
AGGTCCAAGGGAGAAGGGGAAAGGATTGGGAAGAAGCTTCAGTCTGAGCTCCAACTTCACCACCCCTGAA
GAAGTTCCCACGGGAACAAAGTCTCACAGATGTGATGAATGTGGTAAATGCTTCACGAGAAGTTCAAGCC
TTATCCGCCATAAAATAATCCACACTGGAGAAAAGCCCTATGAATGTAGTGAGTGTGGGAAAGCCTTCAG
TCTTAACTCCAACCTTGTCCTGCATCAGAGGATCCACACAGGAGAGAAACCTCATGAATGTAACGAGTGT
GGCAAGGCCTTCAGCCACAGTTCCAATCTCATCCTCCATCAGCGCATCCACTCTGGAGAGAAACCTTATG
AATGTAATGAGTGCGGGAAGGCCTTCAGCCAGAGCTCGGACCTCACCAAGCATCAGAGAATTCACACGGG
GGAGAAACCCTATGAATGTAGTGAATGTGGAAAAGCTTTCAACCGAAACTCATACCTGATTTTGCATCGG
AGAATTCACACTCGAGAAAAGCCCTACAAGTGCACTAAGTGTGGCAAGGCCTTCACCCGCAGCTCCACCC
TCACTCTGCATCACAGAATCCATGCCAGAGAGAGAGCCTCTGAGTACAGCCCAGCCTCCCTTGATGCATT
TGGCGCGTTCCTGAAAAGTTGTGTGTAGTAATGAACTAGTCCGTAACTTGAAAGTATTTCGATTTCTTGG
CTTTATATATCTTGTGGAAAGGACGAAAAGCTGCTTGAGGAAGGTACGCTACGCGTTAAGTCGACAATCA
ACCTCTGGATTACAAAATTTGTGAAAGATTGACTGGTATTCTTAACTATGTTGCTCCTTTTACGCTATGT
GGATACGCTGCTTTAATGCCTTTGTATCATGCTATTGCTTCCCGTATGGCTTTCATTTTCTCCTCCTTGT
ATAAATCCTGGTTGCTGTCTCTTTATGAGGAGTTGTGGCCCGTTGTCAGGCAACGTGGCGTGGTGTGCAC
TGTGTTTGCTGACGCAACCCCCACTGGTTGGGGCATTGCCACCACCTGTCAGCTCCTTTCCGGGACTTTC
GCTTTCCCCCTCCCTATTGCCACGGCGGAACTCATCGCCGCCTGCCTTGCCCGCTGCTGGACAGGGGCTC
GGCTGTTGGGCACTGACAATTCCGTGGTGTTGTCGGGGAAATCATCGTCCTTTCCTTGGCTGCTCGCCTG
TGTTGCCACCTGGATTCTGCGCGGGACGTCCTTCTGCTACGTCCCTTCGGCCCTCAATCCAGCGGACCTT
CCTTCCCGCGGCCTGCTGCCGGCTCTGCGGCCTCTTCCGCGTCTTCGCCTTCGCCCTCAGACGAGTCGGA
TCTCCCTTTGGGCCGCCTCCCCGCGTCGACTTTAAGACCAATGACTTACAAGGCAGCTGTAGATCTTAGC
CACTTTTTAAAAGAAAAGGGGGGACTGGAAGGGCTAATTCACTCCCAACGAAGACAAGATCTGCTTTTTG
CTTGTACTGGGTCTCTCTGGTTAGACCAGATCTGAGCCTGGGAGCTCTCTGGCTAACTAGGGAACCCACT
GCTTAAGCCTCAATAAAGCTTGCCTTGAGTGCTTCAAGTAGTGTGTGCCCGTCTGTTGTGTGACTCTGGT
AACTAGAGATCCCTCAGACCCTTTTAGTCAGTGTGGAAAATCTCTAGCAGTACGTATAGTAGTTCATGTC
ATCTTATTATTCAGTATTTATAACTTGCAAAGAAATGAATATCAGAGAGTGAGAGGAACTTGTTTATTGC
AGCTTATAATGGTTACAAATAAAGCAATAGCATCACAAATTTCACAAATAAAGCATTTTTTTCACTGCAT
TCTAGTTGTGGTTTGTCCAAACTCATCAATGTATCTTATCATGTCTGGCTCTAGCTATCCCGCCCCTAAC
TCCGCCCATCCCGCCCCTAACTCCGCCCAGTTCCGCCCATTCTCCGCCCCATGGCTGACTAATTTTTTTT
ATTTATGCAGAGGCCGAGGCCGCCTCGGCCTCTGAGCTATTCCAGAAGTAGTGAGGAGGCTTTTTTGGAG
GCCTAGGGACGTACCCAATTCGCCCTATAGTGAGTCGTATTACGCGCGCTCACTGGCCGTCGTTTTACAA
CGTCGTGACTGGGAAAACCCTGGCGTTACCCAACTTAATCGCCTTGCAGCACATCCCCCTTTCGCCAGCT
GGCGTAATAGCGAAGAGGCCCGCACCGATCGCCCTTCCCAACAGTTGCGCAGCCTGAATGGCGAATGGG
[124 nt withheld, positions 7280-7403]
C
[91 nt withheld, positions 7405-7495]
A
[49 nt withheld, positions 7497-7545]
CCTTTGACGTTGGAGTCCACGTTCTTT
[37 nt withheld, positions 7573-7609]
ACCCTATCTCGGTCTATTCTTTTGATTTATAAGGGATTTTGCCGATTTCGGCCTATTGGTTAAAAAATGA
GCTGATTTAACAAAAATTTAACGCGAATTTTAACAAAATATTAACGCTTACAATTTAGGTGGCACTTTTC
GGGGAAATGTGCGCGGAACCCCTATTTGTTTATTTTTCTAAATACATTCAAATATGTATCCGCTCATGAG
ACAATAACCCTGATAAATGCTTCAATAATATTGAAAAAGGAAGAGTATGAGTATTCAACATTTCCGTGTC
GCCCTTATTCCCTTTTTTGCGGCATTTTGCCTTCCTGTTTTTGCTCACCCAGAAACGCTGGTGAAAGTAA
AAGATGCTGAAGATCAGTTGGGTGCACGAGTGGGTTACATCGAACTGGATCTCAACAGCGGTAAGATCCT
TGAGAGTTTTCGCCCCGAAGAACGTTTTCCAATGATGAGCACTTTTAAAGTTCTGCTATGTGGCGCGGTA
TTATCCCGTATTGACGCCGGGCAAGAGCAACTCGGTCGCCGCATACACTATTCTCAGAATGACTTGGTTG
AGTACTCACCAGTCACAGAAAAGCATCTTACGGATGGCATGACAGTAAGAGAATTATGCAGTGCTGCCAT
AACCATGAGTGATAACACTGCGGCCAACTTACTTCTGACAACGATCGGAGGACCGAAGGAGCTAACCGCT
TTTTTGCACAACATGGGGGATCATGTAACTCGCCTTGATCGTTGGGAACCGGAGCTGAATGAAGCCATAC
CAAACGACGAGCGTGACACCACGATGCCTGTAGCAATGGCAACAACGTTGCGCAAACTATTAACTGGCGA
ACTACTTACTCTAGCTTCCCGGCAACAATTAATAGACTGGATGGAGGCGGATAAAGTTGCAGGACCACTT
CTGCGCTCGGCCCTTCCGGCTGGCTGGTTTATTGCTGATAAATCTGGAGCCGGTGAGCGTGGGTCTCGCG
GTATCATTGCAGCACTGGGGCCAGATGGTAAGCCCTCCCGTATCGTAGTTATCTACACGACGGGGAGTCA
GGCAACTATGGATGAACGAAATAGACAGATCGCTGAGATAGGTGCCTCACTGATTAAGCATTGGTAACTG
TCAGACCAAGTTTACTCATATATACTTTAGATTGATTTAAAACTTCATTTTTAATTTAAAAGGATCTAGG
TGAAGATCCTTTTTGATAATCTCATGACCAAAATCCCTTAACGTGAGTTTTCGTTCCACTGAGCGTCAGA
CCCCGTAGAAAAGATCAAAGGATCTTCTTGAGATCCTTTTTTTCTGCGCGTAATCTGCTGCTTGCAAACA
AAAAAACCACCGCTACCAGCGGTGGTTTGTTTGCCGGATCAAGAGCTACCAACTCTTTTTCCGAAGGTAA
CTGGCTTCAGCAGAGCGCAGATACCAAATACTGTTCTTCTAGTGTAGCCGTAGTTAGGCCACCACTTCAA
GAACTCTGTAGCACCGCCTACATACCTCGCTCTGCTAATCCTGTTACCAGTGGCTGCTGCCAGTGGCGAT
AAGTCGTGTCTTACCGGGTTGGACTCAAGACGATAGTTACCGGATAAGGCGCAGCGGTCGGGCTGAACGG
GGGGTTCGTGCACACAGCCCAGCTTGGAGCGAACGACCTACACCGAACTGAGATACCTACAGCGTGAGCT
ATGAGAAAGCGCCACGCTTCCCGAAGGGAGAAAGGCGGACAGGTATCCGGTAAGCGGCAGGGTCGGAACA
GGAGAGCGCACGAGGGAGCTTCCAGGGGGAAACGCCTGGTATCTTTATAGTCCTGTCGGGTTTCGCCACC
TCTGACTTGAGCGTCGATTTTTGTGATGCTCGTCAGGGGGGCGGAGCCTATGGAAAAACGCCAGCAACGC
GGCCTTTTTACGGTTCCTGGCCTTTTGCTGGCCTTTTGCTCACATGTTCTTTCCTGCGTTATCCCCTGAT
TCTGTGGATAACCGTATTACCGCCTTTGAGTGAGCTGATACCGCTCGCCGCAGCCGAACGACCGAGCGCA
GCGAGTCAGTGAGCGAGGAAGCGGAAGAGCGCCCAATACGCAAACCGCCTCTCCCCGCGCGTTGGCCGAT
TCATTAATGCAGCTGGCACGACAGGTTTCCCGACTGGAAAGCGGGCAGTGAGCGCAACGCAATTAATGTG
AGTTAGCTCACTCATTAGGCACCCCAGGCTTTACACTTTATGCTTCCGGCTCGTATGTTGTGTGGAATTG
TGAGCGGATAACAATTTCACACAGGAAACAGCTATGACCATGATTACGCCAAGCGCGCAATTAACCCTCA
CTAAAGGGAACAAAAGCTGGAGCTGCAAGC
