>Addgene plasmid #141921 | TFORF2098 | depositor partial sequence | sequence record 277900 | Insert
ACCGCCACCATGTGGGGGCAGGATTCCACCCTACAGGACACGCCTCCTCCAGACCCAGAGATATTCCGCC
AACGCTTCAGGCGCTTCTGTTACCAGAACACTTTTGGGCCCCGAGAGGCTCTCAGTCGGCTGAAGGAACT
TTGTCATCAGTGGCTGCGGCCAGAAATAAACACCAAGGAACAGATCCTGGAGCTTCTGGTGCTAGAGCAG
TTTCTTTCCATCCTGCCCAAGGAGCTCCAGGTCTGGCTGCAGGAATACCGCCCCGATAGTGGAGAGGAGG
CCGTGACCCTTCTAGAAGACTTGGAGCTTGATTTATCAGGACAACAGGTCCCAGGTCAAGTTCATGGACC
TGAGATGCTCGCAAGGGGGATGGTGCCTCTGGATCCAGTTCAGGAGTCCTCGAGCTTTGACCTTCATCAC
GAGGCCACCCAGTCCCACTTCAAACATTCGTCTCGGAAACCCCGCCTCTTACAGTCACGAGCTCTTCCTG
CTGCCCACATTCCTGCACCCCCTCATGAGGGTAGTCCCAGAGACCAGGCGATGGCATCTGCACTATTCAC
AGCGGATTCCCAGGCAATGGTGAAGATCGAGGACATGGCTGTGTCCCTCATTCTGGAGGAATGGGGATGT
CAGAATCTGGCTCGGAGGAATCTCAGTAGGGACAACAGGCAGGAGAATTATGGGAGCGCATTTCCCCAGG
GTGGTGAAAACAGGAATGAGAACGAGGAGTCAACCTCAAAGGCTGAAACCTCGGAAGATTCAGCATCACG
CGGGGAGACAACAGGAAGATCCCAGAAAGAGTTTGGAGAGAAACGTGACCAGGAGGGCAAAACAGGAGAA
AGACAGCAGAAAAACCCTGAGGAGAAAACCAGGAAAGAGAAAAGAGATTCAGGGCCAGCTATAGGAAAGG
ACAAAAAAACCATCACAGGAGAGAGAGGTCCAAGGGAGAAGGGGAAAGGATTGGGAAGAAGCTTCAGTCT
GAGCTCCAACTTCACCACCCCTGAAGAAGTTCCCACGGGAACAAAGTCTCACAGATGTGATGAATGTGGT
AAATGCTTCACGAGAAGTTCAAGCCTTATCCGCCATAAAATAATCCACACTGGAGAAAAGCCCTATGAAT
GTAGTGAGTGTGGGAAAGCCTTCAGTCTTAACTCCAACCTTGTCCTGCATCAGAGGATCCACACAGGAGA
GAAACCTCATGAATGTAACGAGTGTGGCAAGGCCTTCAGCCACAGTTCCAATCTCATCCTCCATCAGCGC
ATCCACTCTGGAGAGAAACCTTATGAATGTAATGAGTGCGGGAAGGCCTTCAGCCAGAGCTCGGACCTCA
CCAAGCATCAGAGAATTCACACGGGGGAGAAACCCTATGAATGTAGTGAATGTGGAAAAGCTTTCAACCG
AAACTCATACCTGATTTTGCATCGGAGAATTCACACTCGAGAAAAGCCCTACAAGTGCACTAAGTGTGGC
AAGGCCTTCACCCGCAGCTCCACCCTCACTCTGCATCACAGAATCCATGCCAGAGAGAGAGCCTCTGAGT
ACAGCCCAGCCTCCCTTGATGCATTTGGCGCGTTCCTGAAAAGTTGTGTGTAGTAATGAACTAGTCCGTA
ACTTGAAAGTATTTCGATTTCTTGGCTTTATATATCTTGTGGAAAGGACGAAAAGCTGCTTGAGGAAGGT
ACGCT
