>Addgene plasmid #141921 | TFORF2098 | depositor partial sequence | sequence record 277901 | Barcode
AAAGCTGCTTGAGGAAGGTACGCT
